Addgene plasmid #40264: pHM6-Q74
Depositing lab: David Rubinsztein. Depositing organization: University of Cambridge. Publication: A molecular investigation of true dominance in Huntington's disease. Narain Y, Wyttenbach A, Rankin J, Furlong RA, Rubinsztein DC. J Med Genet. 1999 Oct;36(10):739-46. 10.1136/jmg.36.10.739 PubMed 10528852.
Backbone
  Vector backbone: pHM6
  Backbone manufacturer: Roche
  Backbone size w/o insert (bp): 5450
  Vector type: Mammalian Expression
Growth in bacteria
  Bacterial resistance: Ampicillin, 100 μg/mL
  Growth temperature: 37°C
  Growth strain: DH5alpha
  Copy number: High Copy
Gene/Insert
  Gene/Insert name: HTT partial exon 1 Q74 (alt name: huntingtin)
  Species: H. sapiens (human)
  Mutation: expanded poly-Q
  Entrez Gene: HTT (a.k.a. HD, IT15, LOMARS)
  Promoter: CMV
  Tag / fusion protein: HA (N terminal on backbone); 6x His (C terminal on backbone)
  Cloning method: Restriction Enzyme; 5′ cloning site HindIII (not destroyed); 3′ cloning site EcoRI (not destroyed)
  Sequencing primers: 5′ CMV-F; 3′ BGH-rev
Terms and licenses: Academic/Nonprofit Terms; Industry Terms: Not Available to Industry
How to cite: pHM6-Q74 was a gift from David Rubinsztein (Addgene plasmid # 40264 ; http://n2t.net/addgene:40264 ; RRID:Addgene_40264)
