[The description below was written by a language model from this plasmid's Addgene catalogue record and pLannotate feature annotations shown in this document.]
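Description:
pHM6-Q74 is a mammalian expression plasmid built on the Roche pHM6 backbone that carries a partial exon 1 fragment of human huntingtin (HTT) with an expanded polyglutamine tract of 74 residues. The fragment was inserted between the HindIII and EcoRI sites, both of which were preserved, so that it is fused to tags supplied by the backbone: an N-terminal HA epitope and a C-terminal 6xHis tag. Expression is driven by the human cytomegalovirus immediate early enhancer and promoter and terminated by the bovine growth hormone polyadenylation signal. T7 and SP6 phage promoters flank the cloning region. The automated annotation does not label the HTT insert or the HA tag. The only sign of the His tag is a short match to a composite tag that contains 6xHis. Several other small hits in this region (HIV-1 LTR, chicken β-actin promoter) are very short fragments and most likely incidental similarities rather than functional elements.

In bacteria the plasmid is maintained at high copy number from a ColE1/pUC-type origin and is selected with ampicillin through the β-lactamase gene. An f1 origin is also present and would allow production of single-stranded DNA. For mammalian cells, a separate cassette places the neomycin phosphotransferase gene under the SV40 early promoter with an SV40 polyadenylation signal, which allows G418 selection of stable transfectants.

The construct expresses a tagged, mutant-length huntingtin exon 1 fragment in cultured mammalian cells. It comes from work investigating the molecular basis of dominance in Huntington's disease, where expanded polyglutamine fragments of this kind serve as cellular models of the mutant protein. The HA and His tags allow the protein to be detected or purified.
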