Features (pLannotate 1.2.2; 22 found; start..end, strand, type, name):
    167..546     +  enhancer       CMV enhancer: human cytomegalovirus immediate early enhancer
    547..750     +  promoter       CMV promoter: human cytomegalovirus (CMV) immediate early promoter
    746..779     +  LTR            5' LTR (truncated) (fragment): truncated 5' long terminal repeat (LTR) from HIV-1
    795..813     +  promoter       T7 promoter: promoter for bacteriophage T7 RNA polymerase
   1135..1154    -  promoter       chicken β-actin promoter (fragment): contains a 21-bp deletion relative to the standard chicken β-actin promoter
   1194..1213    +  CDS            capTEV™ (fragment): composite tag for in vivo biotinylation, TEV protease cleavage, and 6xHis tagging
   1226..1244    -  promoter       SP6 promoter: promoter for bacteriophage SP6 RNA polymerase
   1270..1494    +  polyA_signal   bGH poly(A) signal: bovine growth hormone polyadenylation signal
   1498..1519    +  promoter       SV40 promoter (fragment): SV40 enhancer and early promoter
   1540..1968    +  rep_origin     f1 ori (sequence partly withheld): f1 bacteriophage origin of replication; arrow indicates direction of (+) strand synthesis
   1982..2311    +  promoter       SV40 promoter: SV40 enhancer and early promoter
   2378..3169    +  CDS            neo: KKA2_KLEPN - Also known as kan, nptII. Experimental evidence at protein level: Swiss-Prot protein existence level 1. Resistance to kanamycin, neomycin, paromomycin, ribostamycin, butirosin and gentamicin B. From Klebsiella pneumoniae.
   3193..3351    +  CDS            ble (fragment): BLE_KLEPN - Experimental evidence at protein level: Swiss-Prot protein existence level 1. Binding protein with a strong affinity to the bleomycin family of antibiotics. Binds to CL990; an antimitotic-antibiotic compound. From Klebsiella pneumoniae.
   3346..3467    +  polyA_signal   SV40 poly(A) signal: SV40 polyadenylation signal
   3540..3556    -  protein_bind   lac operator: The lac repressor binds to the lac operator to inhibit transcription in E. coli. This inhibition can be relieved by adding lactose or isopropyl-β-D-thiogalactopyranoside (IPTG). lac repressor encoded by lacI
   3564..3594    -  promoter       lac promoter: promoter for the E. coli lac operon
   3609..3630    -  protein_bind   CAP binding site: CAP binding activates transcription in the presence of cAMP. E. coli catabolite activator protein
   3643..3735    -  CDS            lacI (fragment): lac repressor; lacI; The lac repressor binds to the lac operator to inhibit transcription in E. coli. This inhibition can be relieved by adding lactose or isopropyl-β-D-thiogalactopyranoside (IPTG).
   3918..4506    -  rep_origin     ori: high-copy-number ColE1/pMB1/pBR322/pUC origin of replication
   4677..5537    -  CDS            AmpR: β-lactamase; bla; confers resistance to ampicillin, carbenicillin, and related antibiotics
   5538..5642    -  promoter       AmpR promoter: bla
   5701..12      -  misc_feature   bom (fragment) (across the origin): basis of mobility region from pBR322
>Addgene plasmid #40264 | pHM6-Q74 | addgene full sequence | sequence record 152196 | Addgene NGS results
TTAAGCCAGTATCTGCTCCCTGCTTGTGTGTTGGAGGTCGCTGAGTAGTGCGCGAGCAAAATTTAAGCTA
CAACAAGGCAAGGCTTGACCGACAATTGCATGAAGAATCTGCTTAGGGTTAGGCGTTTTGCGCTGCTTCG
CGATGTACGGGCCAGATATACGCGTTGACATTGATTATTGACTAGTTATTAATAGTAATCAATTACGGGG
TCATTAGTTCATAGCCCATATATGGAGTTCCGCGTTACATAACTTACGGTAAATGGCCCGCCTGGCTGAC
CGCCCAACGACCCCCGCCCATTGACGTCAATAATGACGTATGTTCCCATAGTAACGCCAATAGGGACTTT
CCATTGACGTCAATGGGTGGAGTATTTACGGTAAACTGCCCACTTGGCAGTACATCAAGTGTATCATATG
CCAAGTACGCCCCCTATTGACGTCAATGACGGTAAATGGCCCGCCTGGCATTATGCCCAGTACATGACCT
TATGGGACTTTCCTACTTGGCAGTACATCTACGTATTAGTCATCGCTATTACCATGGTGATGCGGTTTTG
GCAGTACATCAATGGGCGTGGATAGCGGTTTGACTCACGGGGATTTCCAAGTCTCCACCCCATTGACGTC
AATGGGAGTTTGTTTTGGCACCAAAATCAACGGGACTTTCCAAAATGTCGTAACAACTCCGCCCCATTGA
CGCAAATGGGCGGTAGGCGTGTACGGTGGGAGGTCTATATAAGCAGAGCTCTCTGGCTAACTAGAGAACC
CACTGCTTACTGGCTTATCGAAATTAATACGACTCACTATAGGGAGACCCAAGCTGGAGACCATGTACCC
ATACGACGTCCCAGACTACGCTGGAAGCTTTATGAAGGCCTTCGAGTCCCTCAAGTCCTTCCAGCAGCAG
CAGCAGCAGCAGCAGCAGCAGCAGCAGCAGCAGCAGCAGCAGCAGCAGCAGCAGCAGCAGCAGCAGCAGC
AGCAGCAGCAGCAGCAGCAGCAGCAGCAGCAGCAGCAGCAGCAGCAGCAGCAGCAGCAGCAGCAGCAGCA
GCAGCAGCAGCAGCAGCAGCAGCAGCAGCAGCAGCAGCAGCAGCAGCAGCAGCAGCAGCAGCAGCAGCAA
CAGCCGCCACCGCCGCCGCCGCCGCCGCCGCCTCCTCAGCTTCCTCAGCCGCCGAATTCGCGGCCGCTAC
ACGTGCATCATCATCATCATCATTAAGGGCCCTATTCTATAGTGTCACCTAAATGCTAGAGCTCGCTGAT
CAGCCTCGACTGTGCCTTCTAGTTGCCAGCCATCTGTTGTTTGCCCCTCCCCCGTGCCTTCCTTGACCCT
GGAAGGTGCCACTCCCACTGTCCTTTCCTAATAAAATGAGGAAATTGCATCGCATTGTCTGAGTAGGTGT
CATTCTATTCTGGGGGGTGGGGTGGGGCAGGACAGCAAGGGGGAGGATTGGGAAGACAATAGCAGGCATG
CTGGGGATGCGGTGGGCTCTATGGCTTCTGAGGCGGAAAGAACCAGCTGGGGCTCTAGGGGGTATCCCC
[124 nt withheld, positions 1540-1663]
C
[91 nt withheld, positions 1665-1755]
A
[49 nt withheld, positions 1757-1805]
CCTTTGACGTTGGAGTCCACGTTCTTT
[37 nt withheld, positions 1833-1869]
ACCCTATCTCGGTCTATTCTTTTGATTTATAAGGGATTTTGCCGATTTCGGCCTATTGGTTAAAAAATGA
GCTGATTTAACAAAAATTTAACGCGAATTAATTCTGTGGAATGTGTGTCAGTTAGGGTGTGGAAAGTCCC
CAGGCTCCCCAGCAGGCAGAAGTATGCAAAGCATGCATCTCAATTAGTCAGCAACCAGGTGTGGAAAGTC
CCCAGGCTCCCCAGCAGGCAGAAGTATGCAAAGCATGCATCTCAATTAGTCAGCAACCATAGTCCCGCCC
CTAACTCCGCCCATCCCGCCCCTAACTCCGCCCAGTTCCGCCCATTCTCCGCCCCATGGCTGACTAATTT
TTTTTATTTATGCAGAGGCCGAGGCCGCCTCTGCCTCTGAGCTATTCCAGAAGTAGTGAGGAGGCTTTTT
TGGAGGCCTAGGCTTTTGCAAAAAGCTCCCGGGAGCTTGTATATCCATTTTCGGATCTGATCAAGAGACA
GGATGAGGATCGTTTCGCATGATTGAACAAGATGGATTGCACGCAGGTTCTCCGGCCGCTTGGGTGGAGA
GGCTATTCGGCTATGACTGGGCACAACAGACAATCGGCTGCTCTGATGCCGCCGTGTTCCGGCTGTCAGC
GCAGGGGCGCCCGGTTCTTTTTGTCAAGACCGACCTGTCCGGTGCCCTGAATGAACTGCAGGACGAGGCA
GCGCGGCTATCGTGGCTGGCCACGACGGGCGTTCCTTGCGCAGCTGTGCTCGACGTTGTCACTGAAGCGG
GAAGGGACTGGCTGCTATTGGGCGAAGTGCCGGGGCAGGATCTCCTGTCATCTCACCTTGCTCCTGCCGA
GAAAGTATCCATCATGGCTGATGCAATGCGGCGGCTGCATACGCTTGATCCGGCTACCTGCCCATTCGAC
CACCAAGCGAAACATCGCATCGAGCGAGCACGTACTCGGATGGAAGCCGGTCTTGTCGATCAGGATGATC
TGGACGAAGAGCATCAGGGGCTCGCGCCAGCCGAACTGTTCGCCAGGCTCAAGGCGCGCATGCCCGACGG
CGAGGATCTCGTCGTGACCCATGGCGATGCCTGCTTGCCGAATATCATGGTGGAAAATGGCCGCTTTTCT
GGATTCATCGACTGTGGCCGGCTGGGTGTGGCGGACCGCTATCAGGACATAGCGTTGGCTACCCGTGATA
TTGCTGAAGAGCTTGGCGGCGAATGGGCTGACCGCTTCCTCGTGCTTTACGGTATCGCCGCTCCCGATTC
GCAGCGCATCGCCTTCTATCGCCTTCTTGACGAGTTCTTCTGAGCGGGACTCTGGGGTTCGAAATGACCG
ACCAAGCGACGCCCAACCTGCCATCACGAGATTTCGATTCCACCGCCGCCTTCTATGAAAGGTTGGGCTT
CGGAATCGTTTTCCGGGACGCCGGCTGGATGATCCTCCAGCGCGGGGATCTCATGCTGGAGTTCTTCGCC
CACCCCAACTTGTTTATTGCAGCTTATAATGGTTACAAATAAAGCAATAGCATCACAAATTTCACAAATA
AAGCATTTTTTTCACTGCATTCTAGTTGTGGTTTGTCCAAACTCATCAATGTATCTTATCATGTCTGTAT
ACCGTCGACCTCTAGCTAGAGCTTGGCGTAATCATGGTCATAGCTGTTTCCTGTGTGAAATTGTTATCCG
CTCACAATTCCACACAACATACGAGCCGGAAGCATAAAGTGTAAAGCCTGGGGTGCCTAATGAGTGAGCT
AACTCACATTAATTGCGTTGCGCTCACTGCCCGCTTTCCAGTCGGGAAACCTGTCGTGCCAGCTGCATTA
ATGAATCGGCCAACGCGCGGGGAGAGGCGGTTTGCGTATTGGGCGCTCTTCCGCTTCCTCGCTCACTGAC
TCGCTGCGCTCGGTCGTTCGGCTGCGGCGAGCGGTATCAGCTCACTCAAAGGCGGTAATACGGTTATCCA
CAGAATCAGGGGATAACGCAGGAAAGAACATGTGAGCAAAAGGCCAGCAAAAGGCCAGGAACCGTAAAAA
GGCCGCGTTGCTGGCGTTTTTCCATAGGCTCCGCCCCCCTGACGAGCATCACAAAAATCGACGCTCAAGT
CAGAGGTGGCGAAACCCGACAGGACTATAAAGATACCAGGCGTTTCCCCCTGGAAGCTCCCTCGTGCGCT
CTCCTGTTCCGACCCTGCCGCTTACCGGATACCTGTCCGCCTTTCTCCCTTCGGGAAGCGTGGCGCTTTC
TCATAGCTCACGCTGTAGGTATCTCAGTTCGGTGTAGGTCGTTCGCTCCAAGCTGGGCTGTGTGCACGAA
CCCCCCGTTCAGCCCGACCGCTGCGCCTTATCCGGTAACTATCGTCTTGAGTCCAACCCGGTAAGACACG
ACTTATCGCCACTGGCAGCAGCCACTGGTAACAGGATTAGCAGAGCGAGGTATGTAGGCGGTGCTACAGA
GTTCTTGAAGTGGTGGCCTAACTACGGCTACACTAGAAGAACAGTATTTGGTATCTGCGCTCTGCTGAAG
CCAGTTACCTTCGGAAAAAGAGTTGGTAGCTCTTGATCCGGCAAACAAACCACCGCTGGTAGCGGTGGTT
TTTTTGTTTGCAAGCAGCAGATTACGCGCAGAAAAAAAGGATCTCAAGAAGATCCTTTGATCTTTTCTAC
GGGGTCTGACGCTCAGTGGAACGAAAACTCACGTTAAGGGATTTTGGTCATGAGATTATCAAAAAGGATC
TTCACCTAGATCCTTTTAAATTAAAAATGAAGTTTTAAATCAATCTAAAGTATATATGAGTAAACTTGGT
CTGACAGTTACCAATGCTTAATCAGTGAGGCACCTATCTCAGCGATCTGTCTATTTCGTTCATCCATAGT
TGCCTGACTCCCCGTCGTGTAGATAACTACGATACGGGAGGGCTTACCATCTGGCCCCAGTGCTGCAATG
ATACCGCGAGACCCACGCTCACCGGCTCCAGATTTATCAGCAATAAACCAGCCAGCCGGAAGGGCCGAGC
GCAGAAGTGGTCCTGCAACTTTATCCGCCTCCATCCAGTCTATTAATTGTTGCCGGGAAGCTAGAGTAAG
TAGTTCGCCAGTTAATAGTTTGCGCAACGTTGTTGCCATTGCTACAGGCATCGTGGTGTCACGCTCGTCG
TTTGGTATGGCTTCATTCAGCTCCGGTTCCCAACGATCAAGGCGAGTTACATGATCCCCCATGTTGTGCA
AAAAAGCGGTTAGCTCCTTCGGTCCTCCGATCGTTGTCAGAAGTAAGTTGGCCGCAGTGTTATCACTCAT
GGTTATGGCAGCACTGCATAATTCTCTTACTGTCATGCCATCCGTAAGATGCTTTTCTGTGACTGGTGAG
TACTCAACCAAGTCATTCTGAGAATAGTGTATGCGGCGACCGAGTTGCTCTTGCCCGGCGTCAATACGGG
ATAATACCGCGCCACATAGCAGAACTTTAAAAGTGCTCATCATTGGAAAACGTTCTTCGGGGCGAAAACT
CTCAAGGATCTTACCGCTGTTGAGATCCAGTTCGATGTAACCCACTCGTGCACCCAACTGATCTTCAGCA
TCTTTTACTTTCACCAGCGTTTCTGGGTGAGCAAAAACAGGAAGGCAAAATGCCGCAAAAAAGGGAATAA
GGGCGACACGGAAATGTTGAATACTCATACTCTTCCTTTTTCAATATTATTGAAGCATTTATCAGGGTTA
TTGTCTCATGAGCGGATACATATTTGAATGTATTTAGAAAAATAAACAAATAGGGGTTCCGCGCACATTT
CCCCGAAAAGTGCCACCTGACGTCGACGGATCGGGAGATCTCCCGATCCCCTATGGTGCACTCTCAGTAC
AATCTGCTCTGATGCCGCATAG
