>Addgene plasmid #40264 | pHM6-Q74 | addgene partial sequence | sequence record 54416 | CMV-F 5'-CGCAAATGGGCGGTAGGCGTG-3'
ACTAGAGAACCCACTGCTTACTGGCTTATCGAAATTAATACGACTCACTATAGGGAGACCCAAGCTGGAG
ACCATGTACCCATACGACGTCCCAGACTACGCTGGAAGCTTTATGAAGGCCTTCGAGTCCCTCAAGTCCT
TCCAGCAGCAGCAGCAGCAGCAGCAGCAGCAGCAGCAGCAGCAGCAGCAGCAGCAGCAGCAGCAGCAGCA
GCAGCAGCAGCAGCAGCAGCAGCAGCAGCAGCAGCAGCAGCAGCAGCAGCAGCAGCAGCAGCAGCAGCAG
CAGCAGCAGCAGCAGCAGCAGCAGCAGCAGCAGCAGCAGCAGCAGCAGCAGCAGCAGCAGCAGCAGCAGC
AGCAGCAGCAACAGCCGCCACCGCCGCCGCCGCCGCCGCCGCCTCCTCAGCTTCCTCAGCCGCCGAATTC
GCGGCCGCTACACGTGCATCATCATCATCATCATTAAGGGCCCTATTCTATAGTGTCACCTAAATGCTAG
AGCTCGCTGATCAGCCTCGACTGTGCCTTCTAGTTGCCAGCCATCTGTTGTTTGCCCCTCCCCCGTGCCT
TCCTTGACCCTGGAAGGTGCCACTCCCACTGTCCTTTCCTAATAAAATGAGGAAATTGCATCGCATTGTC
TGAGTAGGTGTCATTCTATTCTGGGGGGTGGGGTGGGGCAGGACAGCAAGGGGGAGGATTGGGAAGACAA
TAGCAGGCATGCTGGGGATGCGGTGGGCTCTATGGCTTCTGAGGCGGAAAGAACCAGCTGGGGCTCTAGG
GGGTATCCCC
[85 nt withheld, positions 781-865]
